>Addgene plasmid #48615 | pFUSB4_TTCT | depositor full sequence | sequence record 70315 | Full Sequence
ATGTTTTCCCAGTCACGACGTTGTAAAACGACGGCCAGTCTTAAGCGTCTCATGGCCTGACCCCGGACCA
AGTGGTGGCCTATCGCCAGCAACGGTGGCGGCAAGCAAGCGCTCGAAACGGTGCAGCGGCTGTTGCCGGT
GCTGTGCCAGGACCATGGCCTGACCCCGGACCAAGTGGTGGCTATCGCCAGCAACGGTGGCGGCAAGCAA
GCGCTCGAAACGGTGCAGCGGCTGTTGCCGGTGCTGTGCCAGGACCATGGCCTGACTCCGGACCAAGTGG
TGGCTATCGCCAGCCACGATGGCGGCAAGCAAGCGCTCGAAACGGTGCAGCGGCTGTTGCCGGTGCTGTG
CCAGGACCATGGCCTGACCCCGGACCAAGTGGTGGCTATCGCCAGCAACGGTGGCGGCAAGCAAGCGCTC
GAAACGGTGCAGCGGCTGTTGCCGGTGCTGTGCCAGGACCATGGCCTGACCCCGGACCAAGTGGTGGCTA
TCGAGACGTCTAGACCAGCCAGGACAGAAATGCCTCGACTTCGCTGCTACCCAAGGTTGCCGGGTGACGC
ACACCGTGGAAACGGATGAAGGCACGAACCCAGTGGACATAAGCCTGTTCGGTTCGTAAGCTGTAATGCA
AGTAGCGTATGCGCTCACGCAACTGGTCCAGAACCTTGACCGAACGCAGCGGTGGTAACGGCGCAGTGGC
GGTTTTCATGGCTTGTTATGACTGTTTTTTTGGGGTACAGTCTATGCCTCGGGCATCCAAGCAGCAAGCG
CGTTACGCCGTGGGTCGATGTTTGATGTTATGGAGCAGCAACGATGTTACGCAGCAGGGCAGTCGCCCTA
AAACAAAGTTAAACATTATGAGGGAAGCGGTGATCGCCGAAGTATCGACTCAACTATCAGAGGTAGTTGG
CGTCATCGAGCGCCATCTCGAACCGACGTTGCTGGCCGTACATTTGTACGGCTCCGCAGTGGATGGCGGC
CTGAAGCCACACAGTGATATTGATTTGCTGGTTACGGTGACCGTAAGGCTTGATGAAACAACGCGGCGAG
CTTTGATCAACGACCTTTTGGAAACTTCGGCTTCCCCTGGAGAGAGCGAGATTCTCCGCGCTGTAGAAGT
CACCATTGTTGTGCACGACGACATCATTCCGTGGCGTTATCCAGCTAAGCGCGAACTGCAATTTGGAGAA
TGGCAGCGCAATGACATTCTTGCAGGTATCTTCGAGCCAGCCACGATCGACATTGATCTGGCTATCTTGC
TGACAAAAGCAAGAGAACATAGCGTTGCCTTGGTAGGTCCAGCGGCGGAGGAACTCTTTGATCCGGTTCC
TGAACAGGATCTATTTGAGGCGCTAAATGAAACCTTAACGCTATGGAACTCGCCGCCCGACTGGGCTGGC
GATGAGCGAAATGTAGTGCTTACGTTGTCCCGCATTTGGTACAGCGCAGTAACCGGCAAAATCGCGCCGA
AGGATGTCGCTGCCGACTGGGCAATGGAGCGCCTGCCGGCCCAGTATCAGCCCGTCATACTTGAAGCTAG
ACAGGCTTATCTTGGACAAGAAGAAGATCGCTTGGCCTCGCGCGCAGATCAGTTGGAAGAATTTGTCCAC
TACGTGAAAGGCGAGATCACCAAGGTAGTCGGCAAATAACCCTCGAGCCACCCATGACCAAAATCCCTTA
ACGTGAGTTACGCGTCGTTCCACTGAGCGTCAGACCCCGTAGAAAAGATCAAAGGATCTTCTTGAGATCC
TTTTTTTCTGCGCGTAATCTGCTGCTTGCAAACAAAAAAACCACCGCTACCAGCGGTGGTTTGTTTGCCG
GATCAAGAGCTACCAACTCTTTTTCCGAAGGTAACTGGCTTCAGCAGAGCGCAGATACCAAATACTGTCC
TTCTAGTGTAGCCGTAGTTAGGCCACCACTTCAAGAACTCTGTAGCACCGCCTACATACCTCGCTCTGCT
AATCCTGTTACCAGTGGCTGCTGCCAGTGGCGATAAGTCGTGTCTTACCGGGTTGGACTCAAGACGATAG
TTACCGGATAAGGCGCAGCGGTCGGGCTGAACGGGGGGTTCGTGCACACAGCCCAGCTTGGAGCGAACGA
CCTACACCGAACTGAGATACCTACAGCGTGAGCATTGAGAAAGCGCCACGCTTCCCGAAGGGAGAAAGGC
GGACAGGTATCCGGTAAGCGGCAGGGTCGGAACAGGAGAGCGCACGAGGGAGCTTCCAGGGGGAAACGCC
TGGTATCTTTATAGTCCTGTCGGGTTTCGCCACCTCTGACTTGAGCGTCGATTTTTGTGATGCTCGTCAG
GGGGGCGGAGCCTATGGAAAAACGCCAGCAACGCGGCCTTTTTACGGTTCCTGGCCTTTTGCTGGCCTTT
TGCTCACATGTTCTTTCCTGCGTTATCCCCTGATTCTGTGGATAACCGTATTACCGCCTTTGAGTGAGCT
GATACCGCTCGCCGCAGCCGAACGACCGAGCGCAGCGAGTCAGTGAGCGAGGAAGCGGAAGAGCGCCCAA
TACGCAAACCGCCTCTCCCCGCGCGTTGGCCGATTCATTAATGCAGCTGGCACGACAGGTTTCCCGACTG
GAAAGCGGGCAGTGAGCGCAACGCAATTAATACGCGTACCGCTAGCCAGGAAGAGTTTGTAGAAACGCAA
AAAGGCCATCCGTCAGGATGGCCTTCTGCTTAGTTTGATGCCTGGCAGTTTATGGCGGGCGTCCTGCCCG
CCACCCTCCGGGCCGTTGCTTCACAACGTTCAAATCCGCTCCCGGCGGATTTGTCCTACTCAGGAGAGCG
TTCACCGACAAACAACAGATAAAACGAAAGGCCCAGTCTTCCGACTGAGCCTTTCGTTTTATTTGATGCC
TGGCAGTTCCCTACTCTCGCGTTAACGCTAGCATGG
Features (pLannotate 1.2.2; 8 found; start..end, strand, type, name):
      3..39      -  CDS            lacZα (fragment): LacZα fragment of β-galactosidase; lacZ fragment
    596..619     +  promoter       Pc promoter (fragment): intI1 (promoter lies within the coding sequence); class 1 integron promoter
    795..851     +  CDS            GmR (fragment): gentamycin acetyltransferase; aacC1; confers resistance to gentamycin
    858..1649    +  CDS            SmR: aminoglycoside adenylyltransferase (Murphy, 1985); aadA; confers resistance to spectinomycin and streptomycin
   1742..2330    +  rep_origin     ori: high-copy-number ColE1/pMB1/pBR322/pUC origin of replication
   2513..2605    +  CDS            lacI (fragment): lac repressor; lacI; The lac repressor binds to the lac operator to inhibit transcription in E. coli. This inhibition can be relieved by adding lactose or isopropyl-β-D-thiogalactopyranoside (IPTG).
   2660..2687    -  terminator     rrnB T2 terminator: transcription terminator T2 from the E. coli rrnB gene
   2819..2862    +  terminator     rrnB T1 terminator: Escherichia coli rrnB; transcription terminator T1 from the E. coli rrnB gene
