[The description below was written by a language model from this plasmid's Addgene catalogue record and pLannotate feature annotations shown in this document.]
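Description:
pFUSB4_TTCT is a small (about 2.9 kb) bacterial intermediate plasmid for modular TALEN construction, built on the pFUS_B4 array backbone of the Golden Gate TALE assembly system. Although it is catalogued under mammalian expression and TALEN vector types, the annotated sequence shows no eukaryotic promoter, nuclease domain or polyadenylation signal, so it is best understood as a cloning component rather than an expression construct in its own right. It is maintained in E. coli through a high-copy ColE1/pUC-type origin and selected with spectinomycin via an intact aadA (SmR) aminoglycoside adenylyltransferase gene. This gene sits downstream of a fragment of the class 1 integron Pc promoter and a short remnant of a gentamicin acetyltransferase gene. Short lacZα and lacI fragments and the rrnB T1 and T2 terminators are also present. The lacZα remnant is consistent with replacement of a blue/white screening cassette during assembly, though the record does not say this explicitly.

The insert is a synthetic, pre-assembled array of four TALE repeats carrying the repeat-variable diresidues NG NG HD NG. Under the standard TALE code, this array recognises the DNA sequence TTCT, as reflected in the plasmid name. The depositor notes that it was made by Golden Gate cloning. The automated feature table does not annotate the repeat array itself, which presumably lies in the unannotated region between the backbone elements. The associated publication describes a simplified 15-RVD GoldyTALEN design for in vivo genome engineering. Premade blocks such as this one are presumably meant to be combined with other repeat arrays in a later Golden Gate step into a final TALEN backbone, shortening assembly of custom nucleases.
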