Addgene plasmid #48615: pFUSB4_TTCT
Depositing lab: Stephen Ekker. Depositing organization: Mayo Foundation for Medical Education and Research. Publication: High Efficiency In Vivo Genome Engineering with a Simplified 15-RVD GoldyTALEN Design. Ma AC, Lee HB, Clark KJ, Ekker SC. PLoS One. 2013 May 29;8(5):e65259. doi: 10.1371/journal.pone.0065259. Print 2013. PubMed 23734242.
Backbone
  Vector backbone: pFUS_B4
  Vector type: Mammalian Expression, TALEN
Growth in bacteria
  Bacterial resistance: Spectinomycin, 50 μg/mL
  Growth temperature: 37°C
  Growth strain: Top10
  Copy number: Unknown
Gene/Insert
  Gene/Insert name: RVD sequence: NG NG HD NG
  Species: Synthetic
  Cloning method: Unknown
  Sequencing primers: 5′ ttgatgcctggcagttccct; 3′ cgaaccgaacaggcttatgt
Terms and licenses: Academic/Nonprofit Terms; Industry Terms: Not Available to Industry
Depositor comments: Plasmid was created using Golden Gate cloning.
How to cite: pFUSB4_TTCT was a gift from Stephen Ekker (Addgene plasmid # 48615 ; http://n2t.net/addgene:48615 ; RRID:Addgene_48615)
