>Addgene plasmid #48615 | pFUSB4_TTCT | addgene partial sequence | sequence record 71415 | pCR8_F1 5'-ttgatgcctggcagttccct-3'
TCACGACGTTGTAAAACGACGGCCAGTCTTAAGCGTCTCATGGCCTGACCCCGGACCAAGTGGTGGCTAT
CGCCAGCAACGGTGGCGGCAAGCAAGCGCTCGAAACGGTGCAGCGGCTGTTGCCGGTGCTGTGCCAGGAC
CATGGCCTGACCCCGGACCAAGTGGTGGCTATCGCCAGCAACGGTGGCGGCAAGCAAGCGCTCGAAACGG
TGCAGCGGCTGTTGCCGGTGCTGTGCCAGGACCATGGCCTGACTCCGGACCAAGTGGTGGCTATCGCCAG
CCACGATGGCGGCAAGCAAGCGCTCGAAACGGTGCAGCGGCTGTTGCCGGTGCTGTGCCAGGACCATGGC
CTGACCCCGGACCAAGTGGTGGCTATCGCCAGCAACGGTGGCGGCAAGCAAGCGCTCGAAACGGTGCAGC
GGCTGTTGCCGGTGCTGTGCCAGGACCATGGCCTGACCCCGGACCAAGTGGTGGCTATCGAGACGTCTAG
ACCAGCCAGGACAGAAATGCCTCGACTTCGCTGCTACCCAAGGTTGCCGGGTGACGCACACCGTGGAAAC
GGATGAAGGCACGAACCCAGTGGACATAAGCCTGTTCGGTTCGTAAGCTGTAATGCAAGTAGCGTATGCG
CTCACGCAACTGGTCCAGAACCTTGACCGAACGCAGCGGTGGTAACGGCGCAGTGGCGGTTTTCATGGCT
TGTTATGACTGTTTTTTTGGGGTACAGTCTATGCCTCGGGCATCCAAGCAGCAAGCGCGTTACGCCGTGG
GTCGATGTTTGATGTTATGGAGCAGCAACGATGTTACGCAGCAGGGCAGTCGCCCTAAAACAAAGTT
